>Addgene plasmid #147266 | pAc5.1B-HA-DmDCP1-F36A-dsRNAres_Q | depositor full sequence | sequence record 289713 | Full Sequence
CTTCAAGGAATTAATTCTATATTCTAAAAACACAAATGATACTTCTAAAAAAAATCATGAATGGCATCAA
CTCTGAATCAAATCTTTGCAGATGCACCTACTTCTCATTTCCACTGTCACATCATTTTTCCAGATCTCGC
TGCCTGTTATGTGGCCCACAAACCAAGACACGTTTTATGGCCATTAAAGCTGGCTGATCGTCGCCAAACA
CCAAATACATATCAATATGTACATTCGAGAAAGAAGCGATCAAAGAAGCGTCTTCGGGCGAGTAGGAGAA
TGCGGAGGAGAAGGAGAACGAGCTGATCTAGTATCTCTCCACAATCCAATGCCAACTGACCAACTGGCCA
TATTCGGAGCAATTTGAAGCCAATTTCCATCGCCTGGCGATCGCTCCATTCTTGGCTATATGTTTTTCAC
CGTTCCCGGGGCCATTTTCAAAGACTCGTCGGTAAGATAAGATTGTGTCACTCGCTGTCTCTCTTCATTT
GTCGAAGAATGCTGAGGAATTTCGCGATGACGTCGGCGAGTATTTTGAAGAATGAGAATAATTTGTATTT
ATACGAAAATCAGTTAGTGGAATTTTCTACAAAAACATGTTATCTATAGATAATTTTGTTGCAAAATATG
TTGACTATGACAAAGATTGTATGTATATACCTTTAATGTATTCTCATTTTCTTATGTATTTATAATGGCA
ATGATGATACTGATGATATTTTAAGATGATGCCAGACCACAGGCTGATTTCTGCGTCTTTTGCCGAACGC
AGTGCATGTGCGGTTGTTGTTTTTTGGAATAGTTTCAATTTTCGGACTGTCCGCTTTGATTTCAGTTTCT
TGGCTTATTCAAAAAGCAAAGTAAAGCCAAAAAAGCGAGATGGCAATACCAAATGCGGCAAAACGGTAGT
GGAAGGAAAGGGGTGCGGGGCAGCGGAAGGAAGGGTGGGGCGGGGCGTGGCGGGGTCTGTGGCTGGGCGC
GACGTCACCGACGTTGGAGCCACTCCTTTGACCATGTGTGCGTGTGTGTATTATTCGTGTCTCGCCACTC
GCCGGTTGTTTTTTTCTTTTTATCTCGCTCTCTCTAGCGCCATCTCGTACGCATGCTCAACGCACCGCAT
GTTGCCGTGTCCTTTATGCGTCATTTTGGCTCGAAATAGGCAATTATTTAAACAAAGATTAGTCAACGAA
AACGCTAAAATAAATAAGTCTACAATATGGTTACTTATTGCCATGTGTGTGCAGCCAACGATAGCAACAA
AAGCAACAACACAGTGGCTTTCCCTCTTTCACTTTTTGTTTGCAAGCGCGTGCGAGCAAGACGGCACGAC
CGGCAAACGCAATTACGCTGACAAAGAGCAGACGAAGTTTTGGCCGAAAAACATCAAGGCGCCTGATACG
AATGCATTTGCAATAACAATTGCGATATTTAATATTGTTTATGAAGCTGTTTGACTTCAAAACACACAAA
AAAAAAAATAAAACAAATTATTTGAAAGAGAATTAGGAATCGGACAGCTTATCGTTACGGGCTAACAGCA
CACCGAGACGAAATAGCTTACCTGACGTCACAGCCTCTGGAAGAACTGCCGCCAAGCAGAGAGAGAGAGA
AAAAGAGGGAGAGCAGCTTAGACCGCATGTGCTTGTGTGTGAGGCGTCTCTCTCTTCGTCTCCTGTTTGC
GCAAACGCATAGACTGCACTGAGAAAATCGATTACCTATTTTTTATGAATGAATATTTGCACTATTACTA
TTCAAAACTATTAAGATAGCAATCACATTCAATAGCCAAATACTATACCACCTGAGCGATGCAACGAAAT
GATCAATTTGAGCAAAAATGCTGCATATTTAGGACGGCATCATTATAGAAATGCTTCTTGCTGTGTACTT
TTCTCTCGTCTGGCAGCTGTTTCGCCGTTATTGTTAAAACCGGCTTAAGTTAGGTGTGTTTTCTACGACT
AGTGATGCCCCTACTAGAAGATGTGTGTTGCACAAATGTCCCTGAATAACCAATTTGAAGTGCAGATAGC
AGTAAACGTAAGCTAATATGAATATTATTTAACTGTAATGTTTTAATATCGCTGGACATTACTAATAAAC
CCACTATAAACACATGTACATATGTATGTTTTGGCATACAATGAGTAGTTGGGGAAAAAATGTGTAAAAG
CACCGTGACCATCACAGCATAAAGATAACCAGCTGAAGTATCGAATATGAGTAACCCCCAAATTGAATCA
CATGCCGCAACTGATAGGACCCATGGAAGTACACTCTTCATGGCGATATACAAGACACACACAAGCACGA
ACACCCAGTTGCGGAGGAAATTCTCCGTAAATGAAAACCCAATCGGCGAACAATTCATACCCATATATGG
TAAAAGTTTTGAACGCGACTTGAGAGCGGAGAGCATTGCGGCTGATAAGGTTTTAGCGCTAAGCGGGCTT
TATAAAACGGGCTGCGGGACCAGTTTTCATATCACTACCGTTTGAGTTCTTGTGCTGTGTGGATACTCCT
CCCGACACAAAGCCGCTCCATCAGCCAGCAGTCGTCTAATCCAGAGACCCCGGATCGGGGTACCAACATG
GCTTACCCATACGATGTTCCAGATTACGCTATGGCAGATGAATCGATAACCCGCATGAATTTGGCCGCGA
TAAAAAAGATAGATCCATATGCGAAAGAAATAGTCGACAGCTCGAGCCATGTGGCGTTTTATACCGCTAA
TAGCTCGCAAAATGAATGGGAGAAAACGGACGTAGAAGGGGCGTTTTTCATCTATCATCGGAATGCCGAA
CCGTTCCATAGTATATTTATTAATAACCGGTTGAATACGACCTCCTTTGTAGAGCCGATAACGGGATCGT
TGGAACTCCAAAGCCAACCTCCGTTTCTCCTGTATCGGAATGAACGGAGCCGCATACGGGGGTTTTGGTT
TTATAATTCCGAAGAATGTGATCGTATATCGGGGCTCGTCAATGGCCTCCTGAAAAGCAAAGACCAAGGC
ACCAACGGGCAAGCGCAACGCCATGTGAGCGCACCGCAGCAACCCAAACAGGATTCCTCCCAACCAGCGT
CCATCTTTAATATGCTCACGAAAGCACAAAAGGATTATAACGCGCAAGTATCCGGGGGCCAACCTAAGAC
CCCGAGCGCCGAGAATGTGACCGCGGGGAACGTCCTGAAATTTTTCGAGAGCGCAAAACAAGCGACCGCC
GAATCGTTGTTTCATCGTGTGCAACCCCTGAGCGTCGATCAATTGGAGAAGCAACAGCGCGCCGCAACCC
CGGGGGAGGACCTCCTGCCGCCTGCCGGACGTGATAACCATGAGTCGAGGTTGTCACCGTTTCAAAAAAT
GCAACAGCTTAACATTCAGCTCCTGAGCGACCTGAAGATCGGTAAAAGCTACGCTACGGCTCAATCTCCG
ACAGTCGCCCCGTCCTCGTCGGCGCTGATGGCCAACGACGATGCCGGCAAGTGCTTGCGGAGACTGCTGG
CTGGCGACAAGCCCGGGCCGGCCCTCATGCCGCCCACCATGTTCGACGCGCCCAACAACGGCAATCCGGA
GCCACAGCAGCCACAGCAGCCACAGCAGCCACTGCTGAACTCGACGCAGTTCGTCCAGGCCTTCACGTAC
CTTATCCAGAACGATAAGGAGTTTGCCAACAAGCTGCACAAGGCCTACCTGAACGGCTGTTCCAATCTAC
TGCTGGACTCCAGCTCCACATATCAATAAGCGGCCGCTCGAGTCTAGAGGGCCCGCGGTTCGAAGGTAAG
CCTATCCCTAACCCTCTCCTCGGTCTCGATTCTACGCGTACCGGTCATCATCACCATCACCATTGAGTTT
AAACCCGCTGATCAGCCTCGACTGTGCCTTCTAAGGCCTGAGCTCGCTGATCAGCCTCGATCGAGGATCC
AGACATGATAAGATACATTGATGAGTTTGGACAAACCACAACTAGAATGCAGTGAAAAAAATGCTTTATT
TGTGAAATTTGTGATGCTATTGCTTTATTTGTAACCATTATAAGCTGCAATAAACAAGTTAACAACAACA
ATTGCATTCATTTTATGTTTCAGGTTCAGGGGGAGGTGTGGGAGGTTTTTTAAAGCAAGTAAAACCTCTA
CAAATGTGGTATGGCTGATTATGATCAGTCGACCGATGCCCTTGAGAGCCTTCAACCCAGTCAGCTCCTT
CCGGTGGGCGCGGGGCATGACTATCGTCGCCGCACTTATGACTGTCTTCTTTATCATGCAACTCGTAGGA
CAGGTGCCGGCAGCGCTCTGGGTCATTTTCGGCGAGGACCGCTTTCGCTGGAGCGCGACGATGATCGGCC
TGTCGCTTGCGGTATTCGGAATCTTGCACGCCCTCGCTCAAGCCTTCGTCACTGGTCCCGCCACCAAACG
TTTCGGCGAGAAGCAGGCCATTATCGCCGGCATGGCGGCCGACGCGCTGGGCTACGTCTTGCTGGCGTTC
GCGACGCGAGGCTGGATGGCCTTCCCCATTATGATTCTTCTCGCTTCCGGCGGCATCGGGATGCCCGCGT
TGCAGGCCATGCTGTCCAGGCAGGTAGATGACGACCATCAGGGACAGCTTCAAGGATCGCTCGCGGCTCT
TACCAGCCAGCAAAAGGCCAGGAACCGTAAAAAGGCCGCGTTGCTGGCGTTTTTCCATAGGCTCCGCCCC
CCTGACGAGCATCACAAAAATCGACGCTCAAGTCAGAGGTGGCGAAACCCGACAGGACTATAAAGATACC
AGGCGTTTCCCCCTGGAAGCTCCCTCGTGCGCTCTCCTGTTCCGACCCTGCCGCTTACCGGATACCTGTC
CGCCTTTCTCCCTTCGGGAAGCGTGGCGCTTTCTCAATGCTCACGCTGTAGGTATCTCAGTTCGGTGTAG
GTCGTTCGCTCCAAGCTGGGCTGTGTGCACGAACCCCCCGTTCAGCCCGACCGCTGCGCCTTATCCGGTA
ACTATCGTCTTGAGTCCAACCCGGTAAGACACGACTTATCGCCACTGGCAGCAGCCACTGGTAACAGGAT
TAGCAGAGCGAGGTATGTAGGCGGTGCTACAGAGTTCTTGAAGTGGTGGCCTAACTACGGCTACACTAGA
AGGACAGTATTTGGTATCTGCGCTCTGCTGAAGCCAGTTACCTTCGGAAAAAGAGTTGGTAGCTCTTGAT
CCGGCAAACAAACCACCGCTGGTAGCGGTGGTTTTTTTGTTTGCAAGCAGCAGATTACGCGCAGAAAAAA
AGGATCTCAAGAAGATCCTTTGATCTTTTCTACGGGGTCTGACGCTCAGTGGAACGAAAACTCACGTTAA
GGGATTTTGGTCATGAGATTATCAAAAAGGATCTTCACCTAGATCCTTTTAAATTAAAAATGAAGTTTTA
AATCAATCTAAAGTATATATGAGTAAACTTGGTCTGACAGTTACCAATGCTTAATCAGTGAGGCACCTAT
CTCAGCGATCTGTCTATTTCGTTCATCCATAGTTGCCTGACTCCCCGTCGTGTAGATAACTACGATACGG
GAGGGCTTACCATCTGGCCCCAGTGCTGCAATGATACCGCGAGACCCACGCTCACCGGCTCCAGATTTAT
CAGCAATAAACCAGCCAGCCGGAAGGGCCGAGCGCAGAAGTGGTCCTGCAACTTTATCCGCCTCCATCCA
GTCTATTAATTGTTGCCGGGAAGCTAGAGTAAGTAGTTCGCCAGTTAATAGTTTGCGCAACGTTGTTGCC
ATTGCTGCAGGCATCGTGGTGTCACGCTCGTCGTTTGGTATGGCTTCATTCAGCTCCGGTTCCCAACGAT
CAAGGCGAGTTACATGATCCCCCATGTTGTGCAAAAAAGCGGTTAGCTCCTTCGGTCCTCCGATCGTTGT
CAGAAGTAAGTTGGCCGCAGTGTTATCACTCATGGTTATGGCAGCACTGCATAATTCTCTTACTGTCATG
CCATCCGTAAGATGCTTTTCTGTGACTGGTGAGTACTCAACCAAGTCATTCTGAGAATAGTGTATGCGGC
GACCGAGTTGCTCTTGCCCGGCGTCAACACGGGATAATACCGCGCCACATAGCAGAACTTTAAAAGTGCT
CATCATTGGAAAACGTTCTTCGGGGCGAAAACTCTCAAGGATCTTACCGCTGTTGAGATCCAGTTCGATG
TAACCCACTCGTGCACCCAACTGATCTTCAGCATCTTTTACTTTCACCAGCGTTTCTGGGTGAGCAAAAA
CAGGAAGGCAAAATGCCGCAAAAAAGGGAATAAGGGCGACACGGAAATGTTGAATACTCATACTCTTCCT
TTTTCAATATTATTGAAGCATTTATCAGGGTTATTGTCTCATGAGCGGATACATATTTGAATGTATTTAG
AAAAATAAACAAATAGGGGTTCCGCGCACATTTCCCCGAAAAGTGCCACCTGACGTCTAAGAAACCATTA
TTATCATGACATTAACCTATAAAAATAGGCGTATCACGAGGCCCTTTCGT
Features (pLannotate 1.2.2; 9 found; start..end, strand, type, name):
     56..2568    +  promoter       Ac5 promoter: Drosophila melanogaster actin 5C promoter
   2594..2620    +  CDS            3xHA (fragment): three tandem HA epitope tags
   3775..3816    +  CDS            V5 tag: epitope tag from simian virus 5
   3916..4050    -  polyA_signal   SV40 poly(A) signal: SV40 polyadenylation signal
   4073..4157    -  CDS            large T antigen (fragment): large T antigen from SV40 (simian virus 40)
   4158..4628    +  CDS            TcR (fragment): tetracycline efflux protein; tet; confers resistance to tetracycline
   4672..5260    -  rep_origin     ori: high-copy-number ColE1/pMB1/pBR322/pUC origin of replication
   5431..6291    -  CDS            AmpR: β-lactamase; bla; confers resistance to ampicillin, carbenicillin, and related antibiotics
   6292..6396    -  promoter       AmpR promoter: bla
