[The description below was written by a language model from this plasmid's Addgene catalogue record and pLannotate feature annotations shown in this document.]
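Description:
pAc5.1B-HA-DmDCP1-F36A-dsRNAres_Q is an insect-cell expression plasmid of about 6.5 kb that produces an HA-tagged point mutant of the Drosophila melanogaster decapping protein DCP1. The catalogue lists the backbone as unknown, but the name and the annotated parts are consistent with a pAc5.1-type vector. It is propagated in E. coli through a ColE1/pUC-family origin and selected with ampicillin via the bla gene and its native promoter. The annotation describes this origin as high-copy, whereas the catalogue entry records the plasmid as low copy. Short fragments annotated as tetracycline-resistance and SV40 large T antigen sequence appear to be non-functional backbone remnants. No marker for selection in insect cells is annotated.

Expression is driven by the strong constitutive actin 5C (Ac5) promoter. Immediately downstream is a 27-nt match to HA epitope sequence, the length of a single HA tag, at the N-terminal end of the insert. The unannotated stretch that follows presumably holds the Dcp1 open reading frame, which the depositor derived from the NCBI reference transcript. A vector-derived V5 tag lies after this region, followed by an SV40 polyadenylation signal. The record does not say whether the V5 tag is in frame or is excluded by a stop codon.

The insert carries an F36A substitution and, per its name, is dsRNA-resistant, which typically means silent changes that let the transgene escape knockdown directed at the endogenous mRNA. Such constructs are generally used for complementation experiments in cultured Drosophila cells, testing whether a mutant can replace the depleted endogenous protein. The record itself states only insect expression as the purpose. The depositor sequence may be theoretical rather than experimentally verified.
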