Addgene plasmid #147266: pAc5.1B-HA-DmDCP1-F36A-dsRNAres_Q
Purpose: Insect Expression of DmDCP1-F36A-dsRNAres
Depositing lab: Elisa Izaurralde. Depositing organization: Max Planck Institute for Developmental Biology.
Backbone
  Vector backbone: Unknown
  Vector type: Insect Expression
Growth in bacteria
  Bacterial resistance: Ampicillin, 100 μg/mL
  Growth temperature: 37°C
  Growth strain: DH5alpha
  Copy number: Low Copy
Gene/Insert
  Gene/Insert name: DmDCP1-F36A-dsRNAres
  Species: D. melanogaster (fly)
  Entrez Gene: Dcp1 (a.k.a. anon-WO0118547.163, CG11183, Dcp-1, DCP1, Dcp1p, dDcp1, dDCP1, Dmel\CG11183)
  Cloning method: Unknown
Terms and licenses: Academic/Nonprofit Terms; Industry Terms: Not Available to Industry
Depositor comments: ORF extracted from NCBI: NM_137998.2 Plasmids from this collection were made available to the research community and donated after the lab closed. Please note that the sequence provided by the depositing laboratory may be theoretical/predicted or based on Sanger sequencing results. There may be discrepancies between sequencing results obtained by Addgene and the depositor sequence. If an Addgene verified sequence is not available, please contact before placing your order to request that our lab fully sequence the plasmid.
How to cite: pAc5.1B-HA-DmDCP1-F36A-dsRNAres_Q was a gift from Elisa Izaurralde (Addgene plasmid # 147266 ; http://n2t.net/addgene:147266 ; RRID:Addgene_147266)
